Addgene plasmid #205384: pICH41295(pro5U)-pAT5G37830(B,E)
Purpose: MoClo lvl0 Promoter + 5'UTR part
Depositing lab: Jennifer Nemhauser. Depositing organization: University of Washington. Publication: Building a pipeline to identify and engineer constitutive and repressible promoters. Yang EJY, Nemhauser JL. Quant Plant Biol. 2023 Oct 19;4:e12. doi: 10.1017/qpb.2023.10. eCollection 2023. PubMed 37901686.
Backbone
  Vector backbone: pICH41295
  Backbone manufacturer: Sylvestre Marillonnet Lab
  Vector type: Synthetic Biology
Growth in bacteria
  Bacterial resistance: Spectinomycin, 50 μg/mL
  Growth temperature: 37°C
  Growth strain: DH5alpha
  Copy number: High Copy
Gene/Insert
  Gene/Insert name: pAT5G37830(B,E)
  Species: A. thaliana (mustard weed)
  Insert size (bp): 1482
  Cloning method: Restriction Enzyme; 5′ cloning site unknown (unknown if destroyed)
Terms and licenses: Academic/Nonprofit Terms; Industry Terms: Not Available to Industry
How to cite: pICH41295(pro5U)-pAT5G37830(B,E) was a gift from Jennifer Nemhauser (Addgene plasmid # 205384 ; http://n2t.net/addgene:205384 ; RRID:Addgene_205384)
