[The description below was written by a language model from this plasmid's Addgene catalogue record and pLannotate feature annotations shown in this document.]
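Description:
pICH41295(pro5U)-pAT5G37830(B,E) is a Modular Cloning (MoClo) level 0 part plasmid for plant synthetic biology, built in the pICH41295 acceptor backbone that is designated for promoter plus 5'UTR modules. It is a small (about 3.7 kb) bacterial cloning vector that replicates in E. coli from a high-copy ColE1/pUC-type origin and is selected with spectinomycin. Resistance is supplied by the aadA gene, which the feature table places across the sequence numbering origin, downstream of an AmpR (bla) promoter. The short fragments annotated as integrase, gentamicin acetyltransferase and lacI are most likely remnants of the integron-derived resistance cassette and of earlier backbone cloning, not functional genes.

The payload is a 1,482 bp Arabidopsis thaliana sequence named for locus AT5G37830, catalogued as a promoter and 5'UTR part. The automated annotation does not label it, but it presumably occupies the large unannotated stretch between the lacI fragment and the AmpR promoter. The record does not explain the "(B,E)" suffix; in Golden Gate naming this kind of tag often marks removal of internal type IIS sites such as BsaI and Esp3I, but that is an inference. The cloning sites are also not recorded.

As a level 0 module, the part is meant to be released by type IIS restriction digestion and assembled in defined order with coding sequence and terminator parts to form level 1 transcription units. The associated work concerns a pipeline for identifying and engineering constitutive and repressible plant promoters, so this plasmid probably serves as a candidate promoter part from that effort.
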