Features (pLannotate 1.2.2; 6 found; start..end, strand, type, name):
    284..872     +  rep_origin     ori: high-copy-number ColE1/pMB1/pBR322/pUC origin of replication
   1055..1104    +  CDS            lacI (fragment): lac repressor; lacI; The lac repressor binds to the lac operator to inhibit transcription in E. coli. This inhibition can be relieved by adding lactose or isopropyl-β-D-thiogalactopyranoside (IPTG).
   2731..2835    +  promoter       AmpR promoter: bla
   2826..2906    -  CDS            int (fragment): INT2_ECOLX - Protein inferred from homology: Swiss-Prot protein existence level 3. Putative integrase believed to be involved in the insertion of antibiotic resistance genes into plasmids and transposons. From Escherichia coli.
   2994..3050    +  CDS            GmR (fragment): gentamycin acetyltransferase; aacC1; confers resistance to gentamycin
   3057..110     +  CDS            aadA (across the origin): S3AD_ECOLX - Experimental evidence at protein level: Swiss-Prot protein existence level 1. Mediates bacterial resistance to the antibiotics streptomycin and spectinomycin. From Escherichia coli.
>Addgene plasmid #205384 | pICH41295(pro5U)-pAT5G37830(B,E) | addgene full sequence | sequence record 404886 | Addgene NGS Result
CTAGACAGGCTTATCTTGGACAAGAAGAAGATCGCTTGGCCTCGCGCGCAGATCAGTTGGAAGAATTTGT
CCATTACGTAAAAGGCGAGATCACCAAGGTAGTCGGCAAATAACTGTCAGACCAAGTTTACTCATATATA
CTTTAGATTGATTTAAAACTTCATTTTTAATTTAAAAGGATCTAGGTGAAGATCCTTTTTGATAATCTCA
TGACCAAAATCCCTTAACGTGAGTTTTCGTTCCACTGAGCGTCAGACCCCGTAGAAAAGATCAAAGGATC
TTCTTGAGATCCTTTTTTTCTGCGCGTAATCTGCTGCTTGCAAACAAAAAAACCACCGCTACCAGCGGTG
GTTTGTTTGCCGGATCAAGAGCTACCAACTCTTTTTCCGAAGGTAACTGGCTTCAGCAGAGCGCAGATAC
CAAATACTGTTCTTCTAGTGTAGCCGTAGTTAGGCCACCACTTCAAGAACTCTGTAGCACCGCCTACATA
CCTCGCTCTGCTAATCCTGTTACCAGTGGCTGCTGCCAGTGGCGATAAGTCGTGTCTTACCGGGTTGGAC
TCAAGACGATAGTTACCGGATAAGGCGCAGCGGTCGGGCTGAACGGGGGGTTCGTGCACACAGCCCAGCT
TGGAGCGAACGACCTACACCGAACTGAGATACCTACAGCGTGAGCTATGAGAAAGCGCCACGCTTCCCGA
AGGGAGAAAGGCGGACAGGTATCCGGTAAGCGGCAGGGTCGGAACAGGAGAGCGCACGAGGGAGCTTCCA
GGGGGAAACGCCTGGTATCTTTATAGTCCTGTCGGGTTTCGCCACCTCTGACTTGAGCGTCGATTTTTGT
GATGCTCGTCAGGGGGGCGGAGCCTATGGAAAAACGCCAGCAACGCGGCCTTTTTACGGTTCCTGGCCTT
TTGCTGGCCTTTTGCTCACATGTTCTTTCCTGCGTTATCCCCTGATTCTGTGGATAACCGTATTACCGCC
TTTGAGTGAGCTGATACCGCTCGCCGCAGCCGAACGACCGAGCGCAGCGAGTCAGTGAGCGAGGAAGCGG
AAGAGCGCCCAATACGCAAACCGCCTCTCCCCGCGCGTTGGCCGATTCATTAATCACTCTGTGGTCTCAG
GAGGAAAGTTCGAGTCAAATTTTTACTACCGCCCATGAGCTATAATTTTAACATGCGTCCACCAATGTCT
CAATTAAATATGCTTAAGCTATCCAATCCCAATATATATCATAGTGTAGTAGCTAATTACGCTAACTCAA
TCCTAATGTATCAAACTTTATTAGGCTAATTAGATCCGGATCCAAAATTCAATCGGATATCCGGATGCGA
TAGATTCGAATCTGAGTAATAGTAAAAATCAAAATTGGGATATCACGGTTATTGGCCTACTTTCGCGCTA
AACCCAATATCCTGATCCGGTCTAATAGATAAACATCGCACATTCACATAGTGGTGGGCTTAAAATACAG
ATGATGTACCTATCTACTAGGAAATTCGAGAAAAGATGGAATAGGAAAGACGTGTTTCCAAATAATCCTA
TGACTAACCTAGCTCAAAAATTTTAGGACAAAAAACGGAATCCGCGGGATAAAAGGGGGATGGCAGTCTC
ATGTCCCCCTTGCCGGTGGGGACTCTGCTCCCGGGTTGGTGCCCATGTTTCGAGAAGTTTAAGGCAAATG
GTGTGCCCATGTTTTGAGAGGTTTAAGGCAACTTGTAACTATATGACATTTTAGTTTAAACATATATCCC
AAACCTAGAGTGTGCCTATAAAAGAAGGAAAATTGAAATTAAAGCTTTAATTAGTCATTTTTCGTCCTTT
AAAAAAGAAGAAGAGTGAAAAAGATATATGTTTTTTTGTAATTTTTTTACTTAACACTCAATTTTTTGGT
TTTAACAAAATATGATTTAAAATACTAGAAAATCATTATAATTAGTGTATTTTACAATTTTATATTTTCC
CAACATGTAACAAAAAAAAACGATTTTTCTTATGTGCATATTAGTATGTATGTAAAGTTTCGTAATATGG
ATATACACATCTGTTTTAAAAGGGGAAAAGAGTATTGGTGGTTATAGGAGATTTCATCATATAATCTAAT
TATATTAATTAAAAAGTAAATAAACAATAAATTTATATATCTCAAGCTAGACTCTAGTGAGGATAATTCG
TTATTCAAAATCGAATATCCCGATCCGGTCCAGTAGATAACATTACACAAATTAGGCCAACACATTCATT
CATACCGTGGGGTTTATGATTATATCCGTTTTAAATTCTAACCAACCAAAAACCGAAATGGTTTAGTAAA
ACCGGAAAAGCAAAAGAAGATCCTTCACATTCTCATCATCATCACCACCTGATTCATCTTCTTCATCATT
CACCCACTACACTGTTGACTCTTCGCTAAAACTCGATCCTTCAACGATCTTCGCCACCAAAGCAAGGTAC
TTTCATAAATATCTGGATTTTGATTACAAACCCCTTCTCTCGTAGTTTCATTTTAATCGATACTATCTAA
AATTGCTGTTATGATCTCTCAATATCGTTGTTGTGAATTGGTAATTTAGTGTAATTTCGTTGTTGGGTTA
TGCAGAGAGAGTGAGAATGTGAGACCACGAAGTGGCTCTTCAGTGGACGAAAGGGCCTCGTGATACGCCT
ATTTTTATAGGTTAATGTCATGATAATAATGGTTTCTTAGACGTCAGGTGGCACTTTTCGGGGAAATGTG
CGCGGAACCCCTATTTGTTTATTTTTCTAAATACATTCAAATATGTATCCGCTCATGAGACAATAACCCT
GATAAATGCTTCAATAATATTGAAAAAGGAAGAGTATGCGCTCACGCAACTGGTCCAGAACCTTGACCGA
ACGCAGCGGTGGTAACGGCGCAGTGGCGGTTTTCATGGCTTGTTATGACTGTTTTTTTTTGGGGTACAGT
CTATGCCTCGGGCATCCAAGCAGCAAGCGCGTTACGCCGTGGGTCGATGTTTGATGTTATGGAGCAGCAA
CGATGTTACGCAGCAGGGCAGTCGCCCTAAAACAAAGTTAAACATCATGAGGGAAGCGGTGATCGCCGAA
GTATCGACTCAACTATCAGAGGTAGTTGGCGTCATCGAGCGCCATCTCGAACCGACGTTGCTGGCCGTAC
ATTTGTACGGCTCCGCAGTGGATGGCGGCCTGAAGCCACACAGCGATATTGATTTGCTGGTTACGGTGAC
CGTAAGGCTTGATGAAACAACGCGGCGAGCTTTGATCAACGACCTTTTGGAAACTTCGGCTTCCCCTGGA
GAGAGCGAGATTCTCCGCGCTGTAGAAGTCACCATTGTTGTGCACGACGACATCATTCCGTGGCGTTATC
CAGCTAAGCGCGAACTGCAATTTGGAGAATGGCAGCGCAATGACATTCTTGCAGGTATCTTCGAGCCAGC
CACGATCGACATTGATCTGGCTATCTTGCTGACAAAAGCAAGAGAACATAGCGTTGCCTTGGTAGGTCCA
GCGGCGGAGGAACTCTTTGATCCGGTTCCTGAACAGGATCTATTTGAGGCGCTAAATGAAACCTTAACGC
TATGGAACTCGCCGCCCGACTGGGCTGGCGATGAGCGAAATGTAGTGCTTACGTTGTCCCGCATTTGGTA
CAGCGCAGTAACCGGCAAAATCGCGCCGAAGGATGTCGCTGCCGACTGGGCAATGGAGCGCCTGCCGGCC
CAGTATCAGCCCGTCATACTTGAAG
